>Addgene plasmid #240230 | pMT-sfGFP-TurboID-ER | addgene full sequence | sequence record 477927 | Addgene NGS Result
CCCGCGTTGCAGGCCATGCTGTCCAGGCAGGTAGATGACGACCATCAGGGACAGCTTCAAGGATCGCTCG
CGGCTCTTACCAGCCTAACTTCGATCATTGGACCGCTGATCGTCACGGCGATTTATGCCGCCTCGGCGAG
CACATGGAACGGGTTGGCATGGATTGTAGGCGCCGCCCTATACCTTGTCTGCCTCCCCGCGTTGCGTCGC
GGTGCATGGAGCCGGGCCACCTCGACCTGAATGGAAGCCGGCGGCACCTCGCTAACGGATTCACCACTCC
AAGAATTGGAGCCAATCAATTCTTGCGGAGAACTGTGAATGCGCAAACCAACCCTTGGCAGAACATATCC
ATCGCGTCCGCCATCTCCAGCAGCCGCACGCGGCGCATCTCGGGCAGCGTTGGGTCCTGGCCACGGGTGC
GCATGATCGTGCTCCTGTCGTTGAGGACCCGGCTAGGCTGGCGGGGTTGCCTTACTGGTTAGCAGAATGA
ATCACCGATACGCGAGCGAACGTGAAGCGACTGCTGCTGCAAAACGTCTGCGACCTGAGCAACAACATGA
ATGGTCTTCGGTTTCCGTGTTTCGTAAAGTCTGGAAACGCGGAAGTCAGCGCTCTTCCGCTTCCTCGCTC
ACTGACTCGCTGCGCTCGGTCGTTCGGCTGCGGCGAGCGGTATCAGCTCACTCAAAGGCGGTAATACGGT
TATCCACAGAATCAGGGGATAACGCAGGAAAGAACATGTGAGCAAAAGGCCAGCAAAAGGCCAGGAACCG
TAAAAAGGCCGCGTTGCTGGCGTTTTTCCATAGGCTCCGCCCCCCTGACGAGCATCACAAAAATCGACGC
TCAAGTCAGAGGTGGCGAAACCCGACAGGACTATAAAGATACCAGGCGTTTCCCCCTGGAAGCTCCCTCG
TGCGCTCTCCTGTTCCGACCCTGCCGCTTACCGGATACCTGTCCGCCTTTCTCCCTTCGGGAAGCGTGGC
GCTTTCTCATAGCTCACGCTGTAGGTATCTCAGTTCGGTGTAGGTCGTTCGCTCCAAGCTGGGCTGTGTG
CACGAACCCCCCGTTCAGCCCGACCGCTGCGCCTTATCCGGTAACTATCGTCTTGAGTCCAACCCGGTAA
GACACGACTTATCGCCACTGGCAGCAGCCACTGGTAACAGGATTAGCAGAGCGAGGTATGTAGGCGGTGC
TACAGAGTTCTTGAAGTGGTGGCCTAACTACGGCTACACTAGAAGGACAGTATTTGGTATCTGCGCTCTG
CTGAAGCCAGTTACCTTCGGAAAAAGAGTTGGTAGCTCTTGATCCGGCAAACAAACCACCGCTGGTAGCG
GTGGTTTTTTTGTTTGCAAGCAGCAGATTACGCGCAGAAAAAAAGGATCTCAAGAAGATCCTTTGATCTT
TTCTACGGGGTCTGACGCTCAGTGGAACGAAAACTCACGTTAAGGGATTTTGGTCATGAGATTATCAAAA
AGGATCTTCACCTAGATCCTTTTAAATTAAAAATGAAGTTTTAAATCAATCTAAAGTATATATGAGTAAA
CTTGGTCTGACAGTTACCAATGCTTAATCAGTGAGGCACCTATCTCAGCGATCTGTCTATTTCGTTCATC
CATAGTTGCCTGACTCCCCGTCGTGTAGATAACTACGATACGGGAGGGCTTACCATCTGGCCCCAGTGCT
GCAATGATACCGCGAGACCCACGCTCACCGGCTCCAGATTTATCAGCAATAAACCAGCCAGCCGGAAGGG
CCGAGCGCAGAAGTGGTCCTGCAACTTTATCCGCCTCCATCCAGTCTATTAATTGTTGCCGGGAAGCTAG
AGTAAGTAGTTCGCCAGTTAATAGTTTGCGCAACGTTGTTGCCATTGCTGCAGGCATCGTGGTGTCACGC
TCGTCGTTTGGTATGGCTTCATTCAGCTCCGGTTCCCAACGATCAAGGCGAGTTACATGATCCCCCATGT
TGTGCAAAAAAGCGGTTAGCTCCTTCGGTCCTCCGATCGTTGTCAGAAGTAAGTTGGCCGCAGTGTTATC
ACTCATGGTTATGGCAGCACTGCATAATTCTCTTACTGTCATGCCATCCGTAAGATGCTTTTCTGTGACT
GGTGAGTACTCAACCAAGTCATTCTGAGAATAGTGTATGCGGCGACCGAGTTGCTCTTGCCCGGCGTCAA
CACGGGATAATACCGCGCCACATAGCAGAACTTTAAAAGTGCTCATCATTGGAAAACGTTCTTCGGGGCG
AAAACTCTCAAGGATCTTACCGCTGTTGAGATCCAGTTCGATGTAACCCACTCGTGCACCCAACTGATCT
TCAGCATCTTTTACTTTCACCAGCGTTTCTGGGTGAGCAAAAACAGGAAGGCAAAATGCCGCAAAAAAGG
GAATAAGGGCGACACGGAAATGTTGAATACTCATACTCTTCCTTTTTCAATATTATTGAAGCATTTATCA
GGGTTATTGTCTCATGAGCGGATACATATTTGAATGTATTTAGAAAAATAAACAAATAGGGGTTCCGCGC
ACATTTCCCCGAAAAGTGCCACCTGACGTCTAAGAAACCATTATTATCATGACATTAACCTATAAAAATA
GGCGTATCACGAGGCCCTTTCGTCTTCAAGAATTCACATTTGTACGAATTTTTTTTTTATCAAAAGTTCG
AGTTTTTCACCAATTTCCTCATCAACCGAGCAAGGCAAACGGCTTTGAATAATATGGTGTTATATATACA
TATATCAAATCGCTGCTGACTGCGTGATTGATGGCCCCAAGATTACATATTATCGAATCAGGATTCAGAA
GGAGATCAATGTCAAATGCGGACAGGAACATGAAAGACGCCTGTTATGCGCAATTAAAAATTTGGGTTTA
ATTGCTGTGGAAACTGTTGTTGGCGGCATCTTAAGTTCCTGTTTAACAACATCAACTACTTATGTACGTA
GAAGCGTTTAAGCCATTTGCATACAGATGAGAACTGGCTTTTGTGCTAATCAGTCAAGATGACTCCGATG
ATGATGACTCATTACCTGACCAGTTTTCGCTGCTTTCTTTTCAACAACTACTTGTATATGTATTGTATCC
AATAGCAATACATTGAATTTCCATGGTCTAGTCACGTATTATCATTTAATTGACACCAAGTCGTGTTATT
GTTGAGCTATCGAGTTCAGCTCAAACATTTCTTATTCCCATGAATAAGCCGGCAAAAATATGCAATCTAT
GAAAGTTAATATAAGCAAACCTTACTTTGACTCAATACCAATGCACTTTGTGTCGATAGGTTCACGCAAT
TGAGGCGATTATTCCGATAACCCAAGCGATTGACTGTTCCCGTTTCGATTCCAATTGAAATTTGGAAATG
TACAATAGTTTTGCTATATGCTGTCAAGTACGCTCTTATCTTCTCTGGGTTTTCTTCAGAGTTTCGAAAC
GCTTCTTCTTTTTTTTGTTTTTTTTTTTTTGGAATCTCGTATTTTGGAAGGGGCTCCCCTCTGGAATTTG
TTACACTGTCGTTATCATTGCGAACAAGCGGCCCGAAGCTATCAGCGACTTTAACATTTACAATGCACTT
TTTTACGACCAATTAAATGTACATTTTCCTTTCTTCGCCCGTTGATAAGCGAACGCGATGTGGCGCAGGC
AATGTGTTGCTCTTGCGACACAAACGCAATCAAAATGGATTCAATTTCGCTTTTTCCCAGTGAAACGAAG
AACGAACCGACCATCATGATATGCTCCTCTGCATGTTGCGTATTGAATCAATGACAATTTCAATTAAGCC
GCCCGTTCGTCATGCGTTTTCGTGCGCTTCGAAATGCTGATAACGCTGCTGTCCTCCAACTGCTTTGCAT
GTGGACACAATTCCATTTATTTAATTCTTTTATTTGGATCGGTTAAATTAAAAAGCGCCTTGTTACGCAT
TTAACGTTGTTTCCGGTGCGTGGTGGTTTCATGCTTCTGGGAACGGCAAATGGGTTTAGGATTGGGAACC
CCTCATCATCTGTTGGAATATACTATTCAACCTACAAAAGTAACGTTAAACAACACTACTTTATATTTGA
TATGAATGGCCACACCTTTTATGCCATAAAACATATTGTAAGAGAATACCACTCTTTTTATTCCTTCTTT
CCTTCTTGTACGTTTTTTGCTGTAAGTAGGTCGTGGTGCTGGTGTTGCAGTTGAAATAACTTAAAATATA
AATCATAAAACTCAAACATAAACTTGACTATTTATTTATTTATTAAGAAAGGAAATATAAATTATAAATT
ACAACAGGTTATGGACCTGCAGCCAAGCTTGGCGCTCGTCCGGGGGCAATGAGATATGAAAAAGCCTGAA
CTCACCGCGACGTCTGTCGAGAAGTTTCTGATCGAAAAGTTCGACAGCGTCTCCGACCTGATGCAGCTCT
CGGAGGGCGAAGAATCTCGTGCTTTCAGCTTCGATGTAGGAGGGCGTGGATATGTCCTGCGGGTAAATAG
CTGCGCCGATGGTTTCTACAAAGATCGTTATGTTTATCGGCACTTTGCATCGGCCGCGCTCCCGATTCCG
GAAGTGCTTGACATTGGGGAATTCAGCGAGAGCCTGACCTATTGCATCTCCCGCCGTGCACAGGGTGTCA
CGTTGCAAGACCTGCCTGAAACCGAACTGCCCGCTGTTCTGCAGCCGGTCGCGGAGGCCATGGATGCGAT
CGCTGCGGCCGATCTTAGCCAGACGAGCGGGTTCGGCCCATTCGGACCGCAAGGAATCGGTCAATACACT
ACATGGCGTGATTTCATATGCGCGATTGCTGATCCCCATGTGTATCACTGGCAAACTGTGATGGACGACA
CCGTCAGTGCGTCCGTCGCGCAGGCTCTCGATGAGCTGATGCTTTGGGCCGAGGACTGCCCCGAAGTCCG
GCACCTCGTGCACGCGGATTTCGGCTCCAACAATGTCCTGACGGACAATGGCCGCATAACAGCGGTCATT
GACTGGAGCGAGGCGATGTTCGGGGATTCCCAATACGAGGTCGCCAACATCTTCTTCTGGAGGCCGTGGT
TGGCTTGTATGGAGCAGCAGACGCGCTACTTCGAGCGGAGGCATCCGGAGCTTGCAGGATCGCCGCGGCT
CCGGGCGTATATGCTCCGCATTGGTCTTGACCAACTCTATCAGAGCTTGGTTGACGGCAATTTCGATGAT
GCAGCTTGGGCGCAGGGTCGATGCGACGCAATCGTCCGATCCGGAGCCGGGACTGTCGGGCGTACACAAA
TCGCCCGCAGAAGCGCGGCCGTCTGGACCGATGGCTGTGTAGAAGTACTCGCCGATAGTGGAAACCGACG
CCCCAGCACTCGTCCGAGGGCAAAGGAATAGAGTAGATGCCGACCGAACAAGAGCTGATTTCGAGAACGC
CTCAGCCAGCAACTCGCGCGAGCCTAGCAAGGCAAATGCGAGAGAACGGCCTTACGCTTGGTGGCACAGT
TCTCGTCCACAGTTCGCTAAGCTCGCTCGGCTGGGTCGCGGGAGGGCCGGTCGCAGTGATTCAGGCCCTT
CTGGATTGTGTTGGTCCCCAGGGCACGATTGTCATGCCCACGCACTCGGGTGATCTGACTGATCCCGCAG
ATTGGAGATCGCCGCCCGTGCCTGCCGATTGGGTGCAGATCTTTGTGAAGGAACCTTACTTCTGTGGTGT
GACATAATTGGACAAACTACCTACAGAGATTTAAAGCTCTAAGGTAAATATAAAATTTTTAAGTGTATAA
TGTGTTAAACTACTGATTCTAATTGTTTGTGTATTTTAGATTCCAACCTATGGAACTGATGAATGGGAGC
AGTGGTGGAATGCCTTTAATGAGGAAAACCTGTTTTGCTCAGAAGAAATGCCATCTAGTGATGATGAGGC
TACTGCTGACTCTCAACATTCTACTCCTCCAAAAAAGAAGAGAAAGGTAGAAGACCCCAAGGACTTTCCT
TCAGAATTGCTAAGTTTTTTGAGTCATGCTGTGTTTAGTAATAGAACTCTTGCTTGCTTTGCTATTTACA
CCACAAAGGAAAAAGCTGCACTGCTATACAAGAAAATTATGGAAAAATATTCTGTAACCTTTATAAGTAG
GCATAACAGTTATAATCATAACATACTGTTTTTTCTTACTCCACACAGGCATAGAGTGTCTGCTATTAAT
AACTATGCTCAAAAATTGTGTACCTTTAGCTTTTTAATTTGTAAAGGGGTTAATAAGGAATATTTGATGT
ATAGTGCCTTGACTAGAGATCATAATCAGCCATACCACATTTGTAGAGGTTTTACTTGCTTTAAAAAACC
TCCCACACCTCCCCCTGAACCTGAAACATAAAATGAATGCAATTGTTGTTGTTAACTTGTTTATTGCAGC
TTATAATGGTTACAAATAAAGCAATAGCATCACAAATTTCACAAATAAAGCATTTTTTTCACTGCATTCT
AGTTGTGGTTTGTCCAAACTCATCAATGTATCTTATCATGTCTGGATCAATTCGTTGCAGGACAGGATGT
GGTGCCCGATGTGACTAGCTCTTTGCTGCAGGCCGTCCTATCCTCTGGTTCCGATAAGAGACCCAGAACT
CCGGCCCCCCACCGCCCACCGCCACCCCCATACATATGTGGTACGCAAGTAAGAGTGCCTGCGCATGCCC
CATGTGCCCCACCAAGAGCTTTGCATCCCATACAAGTCCCCAAAGTGGAGAACCGAACCAATTCTTCGCG
GGCAGAACAAAAGCTTCTGCACACGTCTCCACTCGAATTTGGAGCCGGCCGGCGTGTGCAAAAGAGGTGA
ATCGAACGAAAGACCCGTGTGTAAAGCCGCGTTTCCAAAATGTATAAAACCGAGAGCATCTGGCCAATGT
GCATCAGTTGTGGTCAGCAGCAAAATCAAGTGAATCATCTCAGTGCAACTAAAGGGGGGATCTCGAGGGA
TCCGATATCAACAAGTTTGTACAAAAAAGCAGGCTCCGCGGCCGCCCCCTTCACCATGAAGTTATGCATA
TTACTGGCCGTCGTGGCCTTTGTTGGCCTCTCGCTCGGGGAATCCAAGGGCGAGGAGCTGTTCACCGGCG
TGGTGCCCATCCTGGTGGAGCTGGATGGCGACGTGAACGGCCACAAGTTCAGCGTGCGCGGCGAGGGCGA
GGGCGACGCCACCAACGGCAAGCTGACCCTGAAGTTCATCTGCACCACCGGCAAGCTGCCCGTGCCCTGG
CCCACCCTGGTGACCACCCTGACCTACGGCGTGCAGTGCTTCAGCCGCTACCCCGATCACATGAAGCAGC
ACGATTTCTTCAAGAGCGCCATGCCCGAGGGCTACGTGCAGGAGCGCACCATCAGCTTCAAGGATGACGG
CACCTACAAGACCCGCGCCGAGGTGAAGTTCGAGGGCGATACCCTGGTGAACCGCATCGAGCTGAAGGGC
ATCGATTTCAAGGAGGATGGCAACATCCTGGGCCACAAGCTGGAGTACAACTTCAACAGCCACAACGTGT
ACATCACCGCCGATAAGCAGAAGAACGGCATCAAGGCCAACTTCAAGATCCGCCACAATGTGGAGGATGG
CTCCGTGCAGCTGGCCGATCACTACCAGCAGAACACCCCCATCGGCGACGGCCCAGTGCTGCTGCCCGAT
AACCACTACCTGAGCACCCAGAGCGTGCTGTCCAAGGACCCCAACGAGAAGCGCGATCACATGGTGCTGC
TGGAGTTCGTGACCGCCGCCGGCATCACCCTGGGCATGGATGAGCTGTACAAGACCGGTGGTTCAGGCGG
TTCTGGTGGTAGCGGCGGTAGCGGTGGTAGCGGTGGTAGCGGTGGCAGCGGCGGTAAAGACAATACTGTG
CCTCTGAAGCTGATCGCTCTCCTGGCTAATGGCGAGTTCCATAGTGGCGAACAGCTGGGAGAAACCCTGG
GCATGTCCAGGGCCGCTATCAACAAGCACATTCAGACTCTGCGCGACTGGGGCGTGGACGTGTTCACCGT
GCCCGGAAAGGGCTACTCTCTGCCCGAGCCTATCCCGCTGCTGAACGCTAAACAGATTCTGGGACAGCTG
GACGGCGGGAGCGTGGCAGTCCTGCCTGTGGTCGACTCCACCAATCAGTACCTGCTGGATCGAATCGGCG
AGCTGAAGAGTGGGGATGCTTGCATTGCAGAATATCAGCAGGCAGGGAGAGGAAGCAGAGGGAGGAAATG
GTTCTCTCCTTTTGGAGCTAACCTGTACCTGAGTATGTTTTGGCGCCTGAAGCGGGGACCAGCAGCAATC
GGCCTGGGCCCGGTCATCGGAATTGTCATGGCAGAAGCGCTGCGAAAGCTGGGAGCAGACAAGGTGCGAG
TCAAATGGCCCAATGACCTGTATCTGCAGGATAGAAAGCTGGCAGGCATCCTGGTGGAGCTGGCCGGAAT
AACAGGCGATGCTGCACAGATCGTCATTGGCGCCGGGATTAACGTGGCTATGAGGCGCGTGGAGGAAAGC
GTGGTCAATCAGGGCTGGATCACACTGCAGGAAGCAGGGATTAACCTGGACAGGAATACTCTGGCCGCTA
CGCTGATCCGAGAGCTGCGGGCAGCCCTGGAACTGTTCGAGCAGGAAGGCCTGGCTCCATATCTGCCACG
GTGGGAGAAGCTGGATAACTTCATCAATAGACCCGTGAAGCTGATCATTGGGGACAAAGAGATTTTCGGG
ATTAGCCGGGGGATTGATAAACAGGGAGCCCTGCTGCTGGAACAGGACGGAGTTATCAAACCCTGGATGG
GCGGAGAAATCAGTCTGCGGTCTGCCGAAAAGAAGGACGAGCTGTAATAGAAGGGTGGGGCGCCGACCCA
GCTTTCTTGTACAAAGTGGTTGATATCACTAGTTCTAGTCGACCATGAAGATCAAGATCATTGCCCCGCC
AGAGCGCAAGTACTCTGTCTGGATCGGTGGCTCCATCCTGGCTTCGCTGTCCACCTTCCAGCAGATGTGG
ATCTCCAAGCAGGAGTACGACGAGTCCGGCCCCTCCATTGTGCACCGCAAGTGCTTCTAAGAAGGATCGC
TTGTCTGGGCAAGAGGATCAGGATCGGGATGGTCTTGATTCTGCTGGAGGAGGAGGAGGAGAAGTCGAGG
AAGCAGCAGCGAAAGTGCAAGTGCGAGTGGTGGAAGTTTGGAGTGCAGCACAACAAAATCAACAACAACA
CCAACTACAAGATGAAAAGAGCGGAACCACCTGCACACCATCATCACTATCATCATCGTTTTGGGCGCAT
GTTGTGTGGTTCCAGCGTATTAATATAATTAATTTATTCCACATGAGATATGATATGATATACTATGTAT
TTTTTGTTTTTTTTTTATTTGTAAACCTTTAATATAACAAGAACTACAAAAAATGAAAATGAGCGAAAAT
GCATATTCTGCCATTCCACACACACACCAACAACACCCAACACACGCACACCCACAAGCTTACACACACA
CATTCGCGGCATGACAAGGACATCAAGATAAAGAAGAACTTAAAGAAGATATTTCCCAAAGCGCAAAAAG
AACACACACACATTGCAAAACACAAACAACACACTAGCGTTTTGTACAATTCGTCAGCAACCTTATGTAT
TATTTTTTAATTATGATGTAATTATAAACAAAGTGAAACAAAAATATGAAAACAAAAAGGAAAATCAAAT
CTGTCTTCTCTTTCTCCCGCTCTCCTCGCTCTCTGCTGCTAACCTCGCCCTCTCCTCTCTCATCTTTTTG
TCTGTCTCTCTTCCACATTTTTGCCGGCCGGCAAAATAATAACCCACACACACTCACACTTGGCTGCAGT
TTCGCGTGCGATATTCACACACATTCAAGCATACAAGCATACATACATATGTATTTTTTTTTTATTTGTA
CACTTTTCTAATTGCATGCGTATCGATTGATAAGTTTACGCCTGAAAATGTTAATTAAAATGTGAAAATG
CAACTGAAAAACTGATGAAATGAAACAACAACAAGCGAACAATTTGCTACATGTGTATTGTCTAACAACC
GTTACTGCAACGGTTGCTTCGGAAAAGGGTGAAGAGGAAGAGGGCACGAGGTCGACTAGAGCGGCCGCCG
ACGCGAGGCTGGATGGCCTTCCCCATTATGATTCTTCTCGCTTCCGGCGGCATCGGGATG
Features (pLannotate 1.2.2; 20 found; start..end, strand, type, name):
    482..610     -  CDS            YPB1_ECOLX (fragment): Protein predicted: Swiss-Prot protein existence level 4. From Escherichia coli.
    795..1383    -  rep_origin     ori: high-copy-number ColE1/pMB1/pBR322/pUC origin of replication
   1554..2414    -  CDS            AmpR: β-lactamase; bla; confers resistance to ampicillin, carbenicillin, and related antibiotics
   2415..2519    -  promoter       AmpR promoter: bla
   4001..4280    +  promoter       copia promoter: strong promoter from the Drosophila transposable element copia (Sinclair et al., 1986)
   4326..5351    +  CDS            HygR: aminoglycoside phosphotransferase from E. coli; aph(4)-Ia; confers resistance to hygromycin
   5369..5641    +  CDS            yokD (fragment): YOKD_BACSU - Experimental evidence at protein level: Swiss-Prot protein existence level 1. May contribute to antibiotic resistance. From Bacillus subtilis (strain 168).
   5638..5712    +  CDS            small t antigen (fragment): SV40 (simian virus 40) small t antigen
   5714..5779    +  intron         small t intron: SV40 (simian virus 40) small t antigen intron
   5909..5929    +  CDS            SV40 NLS: nuclear localization signal of SV40 (simian virus 40) large T antigen
   6248..6331    +  CDS            large T antigen (fragment): large T antigen from SV40 (simian virus 40)
   6354..6488    +  polyA_signal   SV40 poly(A) signal: SV40 polyadenylation signal
   6489..6915    +  promoter       MT promoter: Drosophila metallothionein promoter
   6941..6965    +  protein_bind   attB1: mutant version of attB; recombination site for the Gateway® BP reaction BP Clonase™
   6986..7039    +  sig_peptide    BiP signal sequence: Drosophila BiP signal sequence
   7043..7753    +  CDS            Superfolder GFP: Superfolder GFP is a basic (constitutively fluorescent) green fluorescent protein published in 2005, derived from Aequorea victoria. It is reported to be a very rapidly-maturing weak dimer.
   7826..8782    +  CDS            TurboID: mutant of the E. coli biotin ligase BioID engineered for improved catalytic efficiency (Branon et al., 2018)
   8816..8840    -  protein_bind   attB2: mutant version of attB; recombination site for the Gateway® BP reaction BP Clonase™
   8922..9017    +  CDS            ACT_DICVI: Experimental evidence at transcript level: Swiss-Prot protein existence level 2. Actins are highly conserved proteins that are involved in various types of cell motility and are ubiquitously expressed in all eukaryotic cells. From Dictyocaulus viviparus (Bovine lungworm).
  10079..240     +  CDS            TcR (fragment) (across the origin): tetracycline efflux protein; tet; confers resistance to tetracycline
