[The description below was written by a language model from this plasmid's Addgene catalogue record and pLannotate feature annotations shown in this document.]
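Description:
pMT-sfGFP-TurboID-ER is an insect-cell expression plasmid of about 10.1 kb built on the pMK33-GW Gateway destination backbone, designed to produce an ER-resident proximity-labelling enzyme in Drosophila cultured cells. In bacteria it is maintained through a high-copy ColE1/pUC-type origin and an ampicillin resistance gene driven by its own bla promoter. A tetracycline-resistance fragment and a few other short annotated fragments appear to be non-functional backbone remnants. For selection in insect cells, a hygromycin phosphotransferase gene is driven by the strong promoter from the copia transposable element and is followed by SV40 small t intron and polyadenylation sequences. This cassette allows stable cell lines to be established under hygromycin.

The payload sits downstream of the Drosophila metallothionein (MT) promoter, which is induced by copper, so expression can be switched on when desired. Flanked by attB1 and attB2 sites left by Gateway recombination, the synthetic open reading frame begins with the Drosophila BiP signal sequence, which directs the nascent protein into the secretory pathway. It continues with superfolder GFP as a fluorescent marker and then TurboID, an engineered E. coli biotin ligase with high catalytic efficiency. According to the insert name it ends in a KDEL retrieval motif that retains the fusion in the ER lumen, although this short motif is not separately annotated in the feature table. A short actin-like annotation downstream of attB2 may belong to a 3′ terminator region, but the record does not say so. The ER-localized enzyme biotinylates proteins passing through the ER, and the associated publication concerns mapping Drosophila protein secretomes.
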