Addgene plasmid #240230: pMT-sfGFP-TurboID-ER
Purpose: Expression of ER-localized sfGFP-TurboID under control of copper-inducible promoter. Can be used to generate stable cell lines by Hygromycin selection.
Depositing lab: Justin Bosch & Norbert Perrimon. Depositing organization: Harvard Medical School. Publication: Multi-omic mapping of Drosophila protein secretomes reveals tissue-specific origins and inter-organ trafficking. Bosch JA, Beltran PMJ, Cavers C, LaGraff JT, Melanson R, Singh A, Chen W, Hu Y, Tattikota SG, Liu Y, Hashmi Y, Asara JM, Branon T, Ting AY, Carr SA, Perrimon N. bioRxiv [Preprint]. 2025 Jul 11:2025.07.09.659702. doi: 10.1101/2025.07.09.659702. PubMed 40672250.
Backbone
  Vector backbone: pMK33-GW
  Backbone manufacturer: Norbert Perrimon Lab
  Vector type: Insect Expression
  Selectable markers: Hygromycin
Growth in bacteria
  Bacterial resistance: Ampicillin, 100 μg/mL
  Growth temperature: 37°C
  Growth strain: DH5alpha
  Copy number: Unknown
Gene/Insert
  Gene/Insert name: BIP-sfGFP-TurboID-KDEL (alt name: GFP-TurboID-ER)
  Species: Synthetic
  Promoter: MT
  Cloning method: Gateway Cloning
Terms and licenses: Academic/Nonprofit Terms; Industry Terms: Not Available to Industry
Depositor comments: Please visit https://doi.org/10.1101/2025.07.09.659702 for bioRxiv preprint.
How to cite: pMT-sfGFP-TurboID-ER was a gift from Justin Bosch & Norbert Perrimon (Addgene plasmid # 240230 ; http://n2t.net/addgene:240230 ; RRID:Addgene_240230)
